>Addgene plasmid #53413 | PPIB-bio-His | depositor full sequence | sequence record 83196 | PPIB-bio-His sequence 7286 bps
GTCGACCTCCATCACGGCCTATAAGAGTGAGGGGGAGTCAGCGGAGTTCTCCTTCCCACTCAACCTTGGA
GAGGAAAGCCTGCAGGGAGAGTTGAGATGGAAGGCAGAGAAGGCTCCTTCTTCCCAGTCCTGGATCACCT
TCTCCCTAAAGAACCAAAAGGTGTCTGTGCAGAAGTCTACTAGCAACCCCAAGTTCCAGCTGTCCGAAAC
GCTCCCACTCACCCTTCAGATACCCCAGGTCTCCCTTCAGTTTGCTGGTTCTGGCAACCTGACCCTGACT
CTGGACAGAGGGATACTGTATCAGGAAGTGAACCTGGTGGTGATGAAAGTGACTCAGCCCGACAGCAACA
CTTTGACCTGTGAGGTGATGGGACCCACCTCACCCAAGATGAGACTGATCTTGAAGCAGGAGAATCAGGA
GGCCAGGGTCTCCAGGCAGGAGAAAGTGATTCAAGTGCAGGCCCCTGAAGCAGGGGTGTGGCAATGTCTA
CTGAGTGAAGGTGAAGAGGTCAAGATGGACTCCAAGATCCAGGTTTTATCCAAAGGGTTGAATTCCGGCA
GCCTGCACCACATCCTGGACGCCCAGAAGATGCTGTGGAACCACAGGGACAGGAACCTGCCTCCTCTGGC
CCCTCTGGGCCCCCACCACCATCACCACCATTGAGTCTAGACACGTGATTAATTAAGGATCCCCCGACCT
CGACCTCTGGCTAATAAAGGAAATTTATTTTCATTGCAATAGTGTGTTGGAATTTTTTGTGTCTCTCACT
CGGAAGGACATATGGGAGGGCAAATCATTTGGTCGAGATCCCTCGGAGATCTCTAGCTAGAGGATCGATC
CCCGCCCCGGACGAACTAAACCTGACTACGACATCTCTGCCCCTTCTTCGCGGGGCAGTGCATGTAATCC
CTTCAGTTGGTTGGTACAACTTGCCAACTGGGCCCTGTTCCACATGTGACACGGGGGGGGACCAAACACA
AAGGGGTTCTCTGACTGTAGTTGACATCCTTATAAATGGATGTGCACATTTGCCAACACTGAGTGGCTTT
CATCCTGGAGCAGACTTTGCAGTCTGTGGACTGCAACACAACATTGCCTTTATGTGTAACTCTTGGCTGA
AGCTCTTACACCAATGCTGGGGGACATGTACCTCCCAGGGGCCCAGGAAGACTACGGGAGGCTACACCAA
CGTCAATCAGAGGGGCCTGTGTAGCTACCGATAAGCGGACCCTCAAGAGGGCATTAGCAATAGTGTTTAT
AAGGCCCCCTTGTTAACCCTAAACGGGTAGCATATGCTTCCCGGGTAGTAGTATATACTATCCAGACTAA
CCCTAATTCAATAGCATATGTTACCCAACGGGAAGCATATGCTATCGAATTAGGGTTAGTAAAAGGGTCC
TAAGGAACAGCGATATCTCCCACCCCATGAGCTGTCACGGTTTTATTTACATGGGGTCAGGATTCCACGA
GGGTAGTGAACCATTTTAGTCACAAGGGCAGTGGCTGAAGATCAAGGAGCGGGCAGTGAACTCTCCTGAA
TCTTCGCCTGCTTCTTCATTCTCCTTCGTTTAGCTAATAGAATAACTGCTGAGTTGTGAACAGTAAGGTG
TATGTGAGGTGCTCGAAAACAAGGTTTCAGGTGACGCCCCCAGAATAAAATTTGGACGGGGGGTTCAGTG
GTGGCATTGTGCTATGACACCAATATAACCCTCACAAACCCCTTGGGCAATAAATACTAGTGTAGGAATG
AAACATTCTGAATATCTTTAACAATAGAAATCCATGGGGTGGGGACAAGCCGTAAAGACTGGATGTCCAT
CTCACACGAATTTATGGCTATGGGCAACACATAATCCTAGTGCAATATGATACTGGGGTTATTAAGATGT
GTCCCAGGCAGGGACCAAGACAGGTGAACCATGTTGTTACACTCTATTTGTAACAAGGGGAAAGAGAGTG
GACGCCGACAGCAGCGGACTCCACTGGTTGTCTCTAACACCCCCGAAAATTAAACGGGGCTCCACGCCAA
TGGGGCCCATAAACAAAGACAAGTGGCCACTCTTTTTTTTGAAATTGTGGAGTGGGGGCACGCGTCAGCC
CCCACACGCCGCCCTGCGGTTTTGGACTGTAAAATAAGGGTGTAATAACTTGGCTGATTGTAACCCCGCT
AACCACTGCGGTCAAACCACTTGCCCACAAAACCACTAATGGCACCCCGGGGAATACCTGCATAAGTAGG
TGGGCGGGCCAAGATAGGGGCGCGATTGCTGCGATCTGGAGGACAAATTACACACACTTGCGCCTGAGCG
CCAAGCACAGGGTTGTTGGTCCTCATATTCACGAGGTCGCTGAGAGCACGGTGGGCTAATGTTGCCATGG
GTAGCATATACTACCCAAATATCTGGATAGCATATGCTATCCTAATCTATATCTGGGTAGCATAGGCTAT
CCTAATCTATATCTGGGTAGCATATGCTATCCTAATCTATATCTGGGTAGTATATGCTATCCTAATTTAT
ATCTGGGTAGCATAGGCTATCCTAATCTATATCTGGGTAGCATATGCTATCCTAATCTATATCTGGGTAG
TATATGCTATCCTAATCTGTATCCGGGTAGCATATGCTATCCTAATAGAGATTAGGGTAGTATATGCTAT
CCTAATTTATATCTGGGTAGCATATACTACCCAAATATCTGGATAGCATATGCTATCCTAATCTATATCT
GGGTAGCATATGCTATCCTAATCTATATCTGGGTAGCATAGGCTATCCTAATCTATATCTGGGTAGCATA
TGCTATCCTAATCTATATCTGGGTAGTATATGCTATCCTAATTTATATCTGGGTAGCATAGGCTATCCTA
ATCTATATCTGGGTAGCATATGCTATCCTAATCTATATCTGGGTAGTATATGCTATCCTAATCTGTATCC
GGGTAGCATATGCTATCCTCATGATAAGCTGTCAAACATGAGAATTTTCTTGAAGACGAAAGGGCCTCGT
GATACGCCTATTTTTATAGGTTAATGTCATGATAATAATGGTTTCTTAGACGTCAGGTGGCACTTTTCGG
GGAAATGTGCGCGGAACCCCTATTTGTTTATTTTTCTAAATACATTCAAATATGTATCCGCTCATGAGAC
AATAACCCTGATAAATGCTTCAATAATATTGAAAAAGGAAGAGTATGAGTATTCAACATTTCCGTGTCGC
CCTTATTCCCTTTTTTGCGGCATTTTGCCTTCCTGTTTTTGCTCACCCAGAAACGCTGGTGAAAGTAAAA
GATGCTGAAGATCAGTTGGGTGCACGAGTGGGTTACATCGAACTGGATCTCAACAGCGGTAAGATCCTTG
AGAGTTTTCGCCCCGAAGAACGTTTTCCAATGATGAGCACTTTTAAAGTTCTGCTATGTGGCGCGGTATT
ATCCCGTGTTGACGCCGGGCAAGAGCAACTCGGTCGCCGCATACACTATTCTCAGAATGACTTGGTTGAG
TACTCACCAGTCACAGAAAAGCATCTTACGGATGGCATGACAGTAAGAGAATTATGCAGTGCTGCCATAA
CCATGAGTGATAACACTGCGGCCAACTTACTTCTGACAACGATCGGAGGACCGAAGGAGCTAACCGCTTT
TTTGCACAACATGGGGGATCATGTAACTCGCCTTGATCGTTGGGAACCGGAGCTGAATGAAGCCATACCA
AACGACGAGCGTGACACCACGATGCCTGCAGCAATGGCAACAACGTTGCGCAAACTATTAACTGGCGAAC
TACTTACTCTAGCTTCCCGGCAACAATTAATAGACTGGATGGAGGCGGATAAAGTTGCAGGACCACTTCT
GCGCTCGGCCCTTCCGGCTGGCTGGTTTATTGCTGATAAATCTGGAGCCGGTGAGCGTGGGTCTCGCGGT
ATCATTGCAGCACTGGGGCCAGATGGTAAGCCCTCCCGTATCGTAGTTATCTACACGACGGGGAGTCAGG
CAACTATGGATGAACGAAATAGACAGATCGCTGAGATAGGTGCCTCACTGATTAAGCATTGGTAACTGTC
AGACCAAGTTTACTCATATATACTTTAGATTGATTTAAAACTTCATTTTTAATTTAAAAGGATCTAGGTG
AAGATCCTTTTTGATAATCTCATGACCAAAATCCCTTAACGTGAGTTTTCGTTCCACTGAGCGTCAGACC
CCGTAGAAAAGATCAAAGGATCTTCTTGAGATCCTTTTTTTCTGCGCGTAATCTGCTGCTTGCAAACAAA
AAAACCACCGCTACCAGCGGTGGTTTGTTTGCCGGATCAAGAGCTACCAACTCTTTTTCCGAAGGTAACT
GGCTTCAGCAGAGCGCAGATACCAAATACTGTTCTTCTAGTGTAGCCGTAGTTAGGCCACCACTTCAAGA
ACTCTGTAGCACCGCCTACATACCTCGCTCTGCTAATCCTGTTACCAGTGGCTGCTGCCAGTGGCGATAA
GTCGTGTCTTACCGGGTTGGACTCAAGACGATAGTTACCGGATAAGGCGCAGCGGTCGGGCTGAACGGGG
GGTTCGTGCACACAGCCCAGCTTGGAGCGAACGACCTACACCGAACTGAGATACCTACAGCGTGAGCTAT
GAGAAAGCGCCACGCTTCCCGAAGGGAGAAAGGCGGACAGGTATCCGGTAAGCGGCAGGGTCGGAACAGG
AGAGCGCACGAGGGAGCTTCCAGGGGGAAACGCCTGGTATCTTTATAGTCCTGTCGGGTTTCGCCACCTC
TGACTTGAGCGTCGATTTTTGTGATGCTCGTCAGGGGGGCGGAGCCTATGGAAAAACGCCAGCAACGCGG
CCTTTTTACGGTTCCTGGCCTTTTGCTGGCCTTTTGCTCACATGTTCTTTCCTGCGTTATCCCCTGATTC
TGTGGATAACCGTATTACCGCCTTTGAGTGAGCTGATACCGCTCGCCGCAGCCGAACGACCGAGCGCAGC
GAGTCAGTGAGCGAGGAAGCGGAAGAGCGCCCAATACGCAAACCGCCTCTCCCCGCGCGTTGGCCGATTC
ATTAATGCAGCTGGCACGACAGGTTTCCCGACTGGAAAGCGGGCAGTGAGCGCAACGCAATTAATGTGAG
TTAGCTCACTCATTAGGCACCCCAGGCTTTACACTTTATGCTTCCGGCTCGTATGTTGTGTGGAATTGTG
AGCGGATAACAATTTCACACAGGAAACAGCTATGACCATGATTACGCCAAGCTCTAGCTAGAGGTCGACC
AATTCTCATGTTTGACAGCTTATCATCGCAGATCCGGGCAACGTTGTTGCCATTGCTGCAGGCGCAGAAC
TGGTAGGTATGGAAGATCTATACATTGAATCAATATTGGCAATTAGCCATATTAGTCATTGGTTATATAG
CATAAATCAATATTGGCTATTGGCCATTGCATACGTTGTATCTATATCATAATATGTACATTTATATTGG
CTCATGTCCAATATGACCGCCATGTTGACATTGATTATTGACTAGTTATTAATAGTAATCAATTACGGGG
TCATTAGTTCATAGCCCATATATGGAGTTCCGCGTTACATAACTTACGGTAAATGGCCCGCCTGGCTGAC
CGCCCAACGACCCCCGCCCATTGACGTCAATAATGACGTATGTTCCCATAGTAACGCCAATAGGGACTTT
CCATTGACGTCAATGGGTGGAGTATTTACGGTAAACTGCCCACTTGGCAGTACATCAAGTGTATCATATG
CCAAGTCCGCCCCCTATTGACGTCAATGACGGTAAATGGCCCGCCTGGCATTATGCCCAGTACATGACCT
TACGGGACTTTCCTACTTGGCAGTACATCTACGTATTAGTCATCGCTATTACCATGGTGATGCGGTTTTG
GCAGTACACCAATGGGCGTGGATAGCGGTTTGACTCACGGGGATTTCCAAGTCTCCACCCCATTGACGTC
AATGGGAGTTTGTTTTGGCACCAAAATCAACGGGACTTTCCAAAATGTCGTAATAACCCCGCCCCGTTGA
CGCAAATGGGCGGTAGGCGTGTACGGTGGGAGGTCTATATAAGCAGAGCTCGTTTAGTGAACCGTCAGAT
CCTCACTCTCTTCCGCATCGCTGTCTGCGAGGGCCAGCTGTTGGGCTCGCGGTTGAGGACAAACTCTTCG
CGGTCTTTCCAGTACTCTTGGATCGGAAACCCGTCGGCCTCCGAACGGTACTCCGCCACCGAGGGACCTG
AGCGAGTCCGCATCGACCGGATCGGAAAACCTCTCGAGAAAGGCGTCTAACCAGTCACAGTCGCAAGGTA
GGCTGAGCACCGTGGCGGGCGGCAGCGGGTGGCGGTCGGGGTTGTTTCTGGCGGAGGTGCTGCTGATGAT
GTAATTAAAGTAGGCGGTCTTGAGACGGCGGATGGTCGAGGTGAGGTGTGGCAGGCTTGAGATCCAGCTG
TTGGGGTGAGTACTCCCTCTCAAAAGCGGGCATTACTTCTGCGCTAAGATTGTCAGTTTCCAAAAACGAG
GAGGATTTGATATTCACCTGGCCCGATCTGGCCATACACTTGAGTGACAATGACATCCACTTTGCCTTTC
TCTCCACAGGTGTCCACTCCCAGGTCCAAGTTTAAACTGCGGCCGCCACCATGGCCAGACTGAGCGAGCG
GAACATGAAGGTGCTGCTGGCCGCTGCCCTGATCGCCGGCAGCGTGTTCTTTCTGCTGCTGCCTGGCCCT
TCTGCCGCCGACGAGAAGAAAAAGGGCCCCAAAGTGACCGTGAAGGTGTACTTCGACCTGAGAATCGGCG
ACGAGGACGTGGGCAGAGTGATCTTCGGCCTGTTCGGCAAGACCGTGCCCAAGACCGTGGACAACTTCGT
GGCCCTGGCCACCGGCGAGAAGGGCTTCGGCTACAAGAACAGCAAGTTCCACAGAGTGATCAAGGACTTC
ATGATCCAGGGCGGCGACTTTACCAGAGGCGACGGCACCGGCGGCAAGAGCATCTACGGCGAGCGGTTCC
CCGACGAGAACTTCAAGCTGAAGCACTACGGCCCTGGCTGGGTGTCAATGGCCAACGCCGGCAAGGACAC
CAACGGCAGCCAGTTCTTCATCACCACCGTGAAAACCGCCTGGCTGGACGGCAAGCACGTGGTGTTTGGC
AAGGTGCTGGAAGGCATGGAAGTCGTGCGGAAGGTGGAGAGCACCAAGACCGACAGCAGAGACAAGCCCC
TGAAGGACGTGATCATTGCTGACTGCGGAAAGATCGAGGTGGAGAAGCCCTTCGCCATTGCCAAAGAAGG
CGCGCC
Features (pLannotate 1.2.2; 19 found; start..end, strand, type, name):
    713..768     +  polyA_signal   β-globin poly(A) signal: rabbit β-globin polyadenylation signal (Gil and Proudfoot, 1987)
   1282..2963    -  rep_origin     oriP (fragment): Epstein-Barr virus oriP replication origin (Yates et al., 2000)
   3090..3194    +  promoter       AmpR promoter: bla
   3195..4055    +  CDS            AmpR: β-lactamase; bla; confers resistance to ampicillin, carbenicillin, and related antibiotics
   4226..4814    +  rep_origin     ori: high-copy-number ColE1/pMB1/pBR322/pUC origin of replication
   4997..5089    +  CDS            lacI (fragment): lac repressor; lacI; The lac repressor binds to the lac operator to inhibit transcription in E. coli. This inhibition can be relieved by adding lactose or isopropyl-β-D-thiogalactopyranoside (IPTG).
   5102..5123    +  protein_bind   CAP binding site: CAP binding activates transcription in the presence of cAMP. E. coli catabolite activator protein
   5138..5168    +  promoter       lac promoter: promoter for the E. coli lac operon
   5176..5192    +  protein_bind   lac operator: The lac repressor binds to the lac operator to inhibit transcription in E. coli. This inhibition can be relieved by adding lactose or isopropyl-β-D-thiogalactopyranoside (IPTG). lac repressor encoded by lacI
   5262..5278    +  promoter       tet promoter (fragment): E. coli promoter for tetracycline efflux protein gene
   5288..5313    -  CDS            bla(M) (fragment): β-lactamase lacking the signal sequence; bla(M); allows cytosolic expression of β-lactamase
   5487..5866    +  enhancer       CMV enhancer: human cytomegalovirus immediate early enhancer
   5868..6067    +  promoter       CMV promoter: human cytomegalovirus (CMV) immediate early promoter
   6135..6173    +  misc_feature   Ad SA (fragment): adenovirus major late transcript splice acceptor (Friedrich and Soriano, 1991)
   6206..6415    -  CDS            PTP (fragment): TERM_ADE02 - Experimental evidence at protein level: Swiss-Prot protein existence level 1. Protein covalently bound to the viral DNA that acts as a primer for viral genomic replication by DNA strand displacement. Assembles on the viral origin of replication in an initiation complex with viral polymerase, DBP, host NFIA and host POU2F1/OCT1. During initiation, the polymerase covalently couples the first dCTP with Ser- 580 of pTP. The terminal protein stimulates the template activity over 20 fold compared to protein-free templates. Neo-synthesized viral genomes are linked to two preterminal prot
   6446..6535    +  intron         chimeric intron (fragment): chimera between introns from adenovirus and immunoglobulin heavy chain genes
   6554..6600    +  CDS            IgH signal sequence (fragment): signal sequence from the mouse immunoglobulin heavy chain variable region
   6631..7278    +  CDS            PPIB: PPIB_HUMAN - Also known as CYPB. Experimental evidence at protein level: Swiss-Prot protein existence level 1. PPIase that catalyzes the cis-trans isomerization of proline imidic peptide bonds in oligopeptides and may therefore assist protein folding. From Homo sapiens (Human).
   7279..553     +  CDS            Cd4 (fragment) (across the origin): CD4_RAT - Experimental evidence at protein level: Swiss-Prot protein existence level 1. Integral membrane glycoprotein that plays an essential role in the immune response and serves multiple functions in responses against both external and internal offenses. In T-cells, functions primarily as a coreceptor for MHC class II molecule:peptide complex. The antigens presented by class II peptides are derived from extracellular proteins while class I peptides are derived from cytosolic proteins. Interacts simultaneously with the T-cell receptor (TCR) and the MHC class II presented by antigen presenti
