[The description below was written by a language model from this plasmid's Addgene catalogue record and pLannotate feature annotations shown in this document.]
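Description:
PPIB-bio-His is a mammalian expression plasmid built on the pTT3 backbone, designed for producing a secreted, tagged form of human peptidyl-prolyl cis-trans isomerase B (PPIB, cyclophilin B). It is maintained in E. coli at high copy through a ColE1/pUC-type origin with ampicillin selection (AmpR, β-lactamase). The backbone also carries a fragment of the Epstein-Barr virus oriP, an element that supports episomal maintenance in cells expressing EBNA1. The total size is 7,286 bp, and the annotated feature table covers the full depositor sequence.

Expression is driven by the CMV immediate early enhancer and promoter. These are followed by adenovirus-derived leader and splice sequences and a chimeric intron fragment, which the annotation software partly labels as an adenoviral protein fragment on the opposite strand. A rabbit β-globin polyadenylation signal terminates the transcript. The chemically synthesised PPIB coding region of about 668 bp sits between retained NotI and AscI sites. It reads directly into backbone-encoded rat CD4 domains 3 and 4, which the catalogue entry says are followed by an enzymatic biotinylation sequence, a linker and a His tag. The biotinylation and His elements were not picked up as separate features in the table. A short fragment resembling an immunoglobulin heavy chain signal sequence is annotated just upstream of PPIB, though the record does not say whether it is functional. Small lac, tet and bla fragments are cloning remnants.

The CD4 d3+4 module serves as a uniform antibody-detectable tag, the biotinylation site allows oriented capture on streptavidin, and the His tag allows affinity purification. The associated work used such proteins in a human platelet receptor protein microarray to screen for extracellular receptor–ligand interactions.
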