Addgene plasmid #53413: PPIB-bio-His
Purpose: Expresses full-length Peptidyl-prolyl cis-trans isomerase B precursor ectodomain in mammalian cells. C-terminal rat Cd4d3+4 tag, biotinylation sequence and His tag.
Depositing lab: Gavin Wright. Depositing organization: Wellcome Sanger Institute. Publication: A human platelet receptor protein microarray identifies FcepsilonR1alpha as an activating PEAR1 ligand. Sun Y, Vandenbriele C, Kauskot A, Verhamme P, Hoylaerts MF, Wright GJ. Mol Cell Proteomics. 2015 Feb 23. pii: mcp.M114.046946. 10.1074/mcp.M114.046946 PubMed 25713122.
Backbone
  Vector backbone: pTT3
  Backbone manufacturer: Yves Durocher, NRC
  Backbone size w/o insert (bp): 6618
  Total vector size (bp): 7286
  Modifications to backbone: Rat CD4 d3+4, enzymatic biotinylation sequence, linker and His tag (CD4d3+4-BioLHis).
  Vector type: Mammalian Expression
Growth in bacteria
  Bacterial resistance: Ampicillin, 100 μg/mL
  Growth temperature: 37°C
  Growth strain: Top10
  Copy number: High Copy
Gene/Insert
  Gene/Insert name: PPIB (alt name: Peptidyl-prolyl cis-trans isomerase B precursor)
  Species: H. sapiens (human)
  Insert size (bp): 668
  Entrez Gene: PPIB (a.k.a. CYP-S1, CYPB, HEL-S-39, OI9, SCYLP)
  Promoter: CMV
  Tag / fusion protein: rat CD4 d3+4 (C terminal on backbone); enzymatic biotinylation sequence (C terminal on backbone); His tag (C terminal on backbone)
  Cloning method: Restriction Enzyme; 5′ cloning site NotI (not destroyed); 3′ cloning site AscI (not destroyed)
  Sequencing primers: 5′ CMV-fwd
Resource information
  A portion of this plasmid was derived from a plasmid made by: Insert was chemically synthesised.
Terms and licenses: Academic/Nonprofit Terms; Industry Terms: Not Available to Industry
Depositor comments: Article ref 138
How to cite: PPIB-bio-His was a gift from Gavin Wright (Addgene plasmid # 53413 ; http://n2t.net/addgene:53413 ; RRID:Addgene_53413)
