>Addgene plasmid #53413 | PPIB-bio-His | addgene partial sequence | sequence record 94025 | pMT2-F 5'-TTGCCTTTCTCTCCACAGGT-3'
GCGGCCGCCACCATGGCCAGACTGAGCGAGCGGAACATGAAGGTGCTGCTGGCCGCTGCCCTGATCGCCG
GCAGCGTGTTCTTTCTGCTGCTGCCTGGCCCTTCTGCCGCCGACGAGAAGAAAAAGGGCCCCAAAGTGAC
CGTGAAGGTGTACTTCGACCTGAGAATCGGCGACGAGGACGTGGGCAGAGTGATCTTCGGCCTGTTCGGC
AAGACCGTGCCCAAGACCGTGGACAACTTCGTGGCCCTGGCCACCGGCGAGAAGGGCTTCGGCTACAAGA
ACAGCAAGTTCCACAGAGTGATCAAGGACTTCATGATCCAGGGCGGCGACTTTACCAGAGGCGACGGCAC
CGGCGGCAAGAGCATCTACGGCGAGCGGTTCCCCGACGAGAACTTCAAGCTGAAGCACTACGGCCCTGGC
TGGGTGTCAATGGCCAACGCCGGCAAGGACACCAACGGCAGCCAGTTCTTCATCACCACCGTGAAAACCG
CCTGGCTGGACGGCAAGCACGTGGTGTTTGGCAAGGTGCTGGAAGGCATGGAAGTCGTGCGGAAGGTGGA
GAGCACCAAGACCGACAGCAGAGACAAGCCCCTGAAGGACGTGATCATTGCTGACTGCGGAAAGATCGAG
GTGGAGAAGCCCTTCGCCATTGCCAAAGAAGGCGCGCCGTCGACCTCCATCACGGCCTATAAGAGTGAGG
GGGAGTCAGCGGAGTTCTCCTTCCCACTCAACCTTGGAGAGGAAAGCCTGCAGGGAGAGTTGAGATGGAA
GGCAGAGAAGGCTCCTTCTTCCCAGTCCTGGATCACCTTCTCCCTAAAGAACCAA
