>Addgene plasmid #53413 | PPIB-bio-His | addgene partial sequence | sequence record 94159 | rb_glob_PA_term-R 5'-CCCATATGTCCTTCCGAGTG-3'
AATAAATTTCCTTTATTAGCCAGAGGTCGAGGTCGGGGGATCCTTAATTAATCACGTGTCTAGACTCAAT
GGTGGTGATGGTGGTGGGGGCCCAGAGGGGCCAGAGGAGGCAGGTTCCTGTCCCTGTGGTTCCACAGCAT
CTTCTGGGCGTCCAGGATGTGGTGCAGGCTGCCGGAATTCAACCCTTTGGATAAAACCTGGATCTTGGAG
TCCATCTTGACCTCTTCACCTTCACTCAGTAGACATTGCCACACCCCTGCTTCAGGGGCCTGCACTTGAA
TCACTTTCTCCTGCCTGGAGACCCTGGCCTCCTGATTCTCCTGCTTCAAGATCAGTCTCATCTTGGGTGA
GGTGGGTCCCATCACCTCACAGGTCAAAGTGTTGCTGTCGGGCTGAGTCACTTTCATCACCACCAGGTTC
ACTTCCTGATACAGTATCCCTCTGTCCAGAGTCAGGGTCAGGTTGCCAGAACCAGCAAACTGAAGGGAGA
CCTGGGGTATCTGAAGGGTGAGTGGGAGCGTTTCGGACAGCTGGAACTTGGGGTTGCTAGTAGACTTCTG
CACAGACACCTTTTGGTTCTTTAGGGAGAAGGTGATCCAGGACTGGGAAGAAGGAGCCTTCTCTGCCTTC
CATCTCAACTCTCCCTGCAGGCTTTCCTCTCCAAGGTTGAGTGGGAAGGAGAACTCCGCTGACTCCCCCT
CACTCTTATAGGCCGTGATGGAGGTCGACGGCGCGCCTTCTTTGGCAATGGCGAAGGGCTTCTCCACCTC
GATCTTTCCGCAGTCAGCAATGATCACGTCCTTCAGGGGCTTGTCTCTGCTGTCGGTCTTGG
